>Addgene plasmid #216754 | pET41-FeoB-D123N | addgene full sequence | sequence record 434490 | Addgene NGS Result
TGGCGAATGGG
[124 nt withheld, positions 12-135]
C
[91 nt withheld, positions 137-227]
A
[49 nt withheld, positions 229-277]
CCTTTGACGTTGGAGTCCACGTTCTTT
[37 nt withheld, positions 305-341]
ACCCTATCTCGGTCTATTCTTTTGATTTATAAGGGATTTTGCCGATTTCGGCCTATTGGTTAAAAAATGA
GCTGATTTAACAAAAATTTAACGCGAATTTTAACAAAATATTAACGCTTACAATTTAGGTGGCACTTTTC
GGGGAAATGTGCGCGGAACCCCTATTTGTTTATTTTTCTAAATACATTCAAATATGTATCCGCTCATGAA
TTAATTCTTAGAAAAACTCATCGAGCATCAAATGAAACTGCAATTTATTCATATCAGGATTATCAATACC
ATATTTTTGAAAAAGCCGTTTCTGTAATGAAGGAGAAAACTCACCGAGGCAGTTCCATAGGATGGCAAGA
TCCTGGTATCGGTCTGCGATTCCGACTCGTCCAACATCAATACAACCTATTAATTTCCCCTCGTCAAAAA
TAAGGTTATCAAGTGAGAAATCACCATGAGTGACGACTGAATCCGGTGAGAATGGCAAAAGTTTATGCAT
TTCTTTCCAGACTTGTTCAACAGGCCAGCCATTACGCTCGTCATCAAAATCACTCGCATCAACCAAACCG
TTATTCATTCGTGATTGCGCCTGAGCGAGACGAAATACGCGATCGCTGTTAAAAGGACAATTACAAACAG
GAATCGAATGCAACCGGCGCAGGAACACTGCCAGCGCATCAACAATATTTTCACCTGAATCAGGATATTC
TTCTAATACCTGGAATGCTGTTTTCCCGGGGATCGCAGTGGTGAGTAACCATGCATCATCAGGAGTACGG
ATAAAATGCTTGATGGTCGGAAGAGGCATAAATTCCGTCAGCCAGTTTAGTCTGACCATCTCATCTGTAA
CATCATTGGCAACGCTACCTTTGCCATGTTTCAGAAACAACTCTGGCGCATCGGGCTTCCCATACAATCG
ATAGATTGTCGCACCTGATTGCCCGACATTATCGCGAGCCCATTTATACCCATATAAATCAGCATCCATG
TTGGAATTTAATCGCGGCCTAGAGCAAGACGTTTCCCGTTGAATATGGCTCATAACACCCCTTGTATTAC
TGTTTATGTAAGCAGACAGTTTTATTGTTCATGACCAAAATCCCTTAACGTGAGTTTTCGTTCCACTGAG
CGTCAGACCCCGTAGAAAAGATCAAAGGATCTTCTTGAGATCCTTTTTTTCTGCGCGTAATCTGCTGCTT
GCAAACAAAAAAACCACCGCTACCAGCGGTGGTTTGTTTGCCGGATCAAGAGCTACCAACTCTTTTTCCG
AAGGTAACTGGCTTCAGCAGAGCGCAGATACCAAATACTGTCCTTCTAGTGTAGCCGTAGTTAGGCCACC
ACTTCAAGAACTCTGTAGCACCGCCTACATACCTCGCTCTGCTAATCCTGTTACCAGTGGCTGCTGCCAG
TGGCGATAAGTCGTGTCTTACCGGGTTGGACTCAAGACGATAGTTACCGGATAAGGCGCAGCGGTCGGGC
TGAACGGGGGGTTCGTGCACACAGCCCAGCTTGGAGCGAACGACCTACACCGAACTGAGATACCTACAGC
GTGAGCTATGAGAAAGCGCCACGCTTCCCGAAGGGAGAAAGGCGGACAGGTATCCGGTAAGCGGCAGGGT
CGGAACAGGAGAGCGCACGAGGGAGCTTCCAGGGGGAAACGCCTGGTATCTTTATAGTCCTGTCGGGTTT
CGCCACCTCTGACTTGAGCGTCGATTTTTGTGATGCTCGTCAGGGGGGCGGAGCCTATGGAAAAACGCCA
GCAACGCGGCCTTTTTACGGTTCCTGGCCTTTTGCTGGCCTTTTGCTCACATGTTCTTTCCTGCGTTATC
CCCTGATTCTGTGGATAACCGTATTACCGCCTTTGAGTGAGCTGATACCGCTCGCCGCAGCCGAACGACC
GAGCGCAGCGAGTCAGTGAGCGAGGAAGCGGAAGAGCGCCTGATGCGGTATTTTCTCCTTACGCATCTGT
GCGGTATTTCACACCGCAATGGTGCACTCTCAGTACAATCTGCTCTGATGCCGCATAGTTAAGCCAGTAT
ACACTCCGCTATCGCTACGTGACTGGGTCATGGCTGCGCCCCGACACCCGCCAACACCCGCTGACGCGCC
CTGACGGGCTTGTCTGCTCCCGGCATCCGCTTACAGACAAGCTGTGACCGTCTCCGGGAGCTGCATGTGT
CAGAGGTTTTCACCGTCATCACCGAAACGCGCGAGGCAGCTGCGGTAAAGCTCATCAGCGTGGTCGTGAA
GCGATTCACAGATGTCTGCCTGTTCATCCGCGTCCAGCTCGTTGAGTTTCTCCAGAAGCGTTAATGTCTG
GCTTCTGATAAAGCGGGCCATGTTAAGGGCGGTTTTTTCCTGTTTGGTCACTGATGCCTCCGTGTAAGGG
GGATTTCTGTTCATGGGGGTAATGATACCGATGAAACGAGAGAGGATGCTCACGATACGGGTTACTGATG
ATGAACATGCCCGGTTACTGGAACGTTGTGAGGGTAAACAACTGGCGGTATGGATGCGGCGGGACCAGAG
AAAAATCACTCAGGGTCAATGCCAGCGCTTCGTTAATACAGATGTAGGTGTTCCACAGGGTAGCCAGCAG
CATCCTGCGATGCAGATCCGGAACATAATGGTGCAGGGCGCTGACTTCCGCGTTTCCAGACTTTACGAAA
CACGGAAACCGAAGACCATTCATGTTGTTGCTCAGGTCGCAGACGTTTTGCAGCAGCAGTCGCTTCACGT
TCGCTCGCGTATCGGTGATTCATTCTGCTAACCAGTAAGGCAACCCCGCCAGCCTAGCCGGGTCCTCAAC
GACAGGAGCACGATCATGCTAGTCATGCCCCGCGCCCACCGGAAGGAGCTGACTGGGTTGAAGGCTCTCA
AGGGCATCGGTCGAGATCCCGGTGCCTAATGAGTGAGCTAACTTACATTAATTGCGTTGCGCTCACTGCC
CGCTTTCCAGTCGGGAAACCTGTCGTGCCAGCTGCATTAATGAATCGGCCAACGCGCGGGGAGAGGCGGT
TTGCGTATTGGGCGCCAGGGTGGTTTTTCTTTTCACCAGTGAGACGGGCAACAGCTGATTGCCCTTCACC
GCCTGGCCATGAGAGAGTTGCAGCAAGCGGTCCACGCTGGTTTGCCCCAGCAGGCGAAAATCCTGTTTGA
TGGTGGTTAACGGCGGGATATAACATGAGCTGTCTTCGGTATCGTCGTATCCCACTACCGAGATGTCCGC
ACCAACGCGCAGCCCGGACTCGGTAATGGCGCGCATTGCGCCCAGCGCCATCTGATCGTTGGCAACCAGC
ATCGCAGTGGGAACGATGCCCTCATTCAGCATTTGCATGGTTTGTTGAAAACCGGACATGGCACTCCAGT
CGCCTTCCCGTTCCGCTATCGGCTGAATTTGATTGCGAGTGAGATATTTATGCCAGCCAGCCAGACGCAG
ACGCGCCGAGACAGAACTTAATGGGCCCGCTAACAGCGCGATTTGCTGGTGACCCAATGCGACCAGATGC
TCCACGCCCAGTCGCGTACCGTCTTCATGGGAGAAAATAATACTGTTGATGGGTGTCTGGTCAGAGACAT
CAAGAAATAACGCCGGAACATTAGTGCAGGCAGCTTCCACAGCAATGGCATCCTGGTCATCCAGCGGATA
GTTAATGATCAGCCCACTGACGCGTTGCGCGAGAAGATTGTGCACCGCCGCTTTACAGGCTTCGACGCCG
CTTCGTTCTACCATCGACACCACCACGCTGGCACCCAGTTGATCGGCGCGAGATTTAATCGCCGCGACAA
TTTGCGACGGCGCGTGCAGGGCCAGACTGGAGGTGGCAACGCCAATCAGCAACGACTGTTTGCCCGCCAG
TTGTTGTGCCACGCGGTTGGGAATGTAATTCAGCTCCGCCATCGCCGCTTCCACTTTTTCCCGCGTTTTC
GCAGAAACGTGGCTGGCCTGGTTCACCACGCGGGAAACGGTCTGATAAGAGACACCGGCATACTCTGCGA
CATCGTATAACGTTACTGGTTTCACATTCACCACCCTGAATTGACTCTCTTCCGGGCGCTATCATGCCAT
ACCGCGAAAGGTTTTGCGCCATTCGATGGTGTCCGGGATCTCGACGCTCTCCCTTATGCGACTCCTGCAT
TAGGAAGCAGCCCAGTAGTAGGTTGAGGCCGTTGAGCACCGCCGCCGCAAGGAATGGTGCATGCAAGGAG
ATGGCGCCCAACAGTCCCCCGGCCACGGGGCCTGCCACCATACCCACGCCGAAACAAGCGCTCATGAGCC
CGAAGTGGCGAGCCCGATCTTCCCCATCGGTGATGTCGGCGATATAGGCGCCAGCAACCGCACCTGTGGC
GCCGGTGATGCCGGCCACGATGCGTCCGGCGTAGAGGATCGAGATCGATCTCGATCCCGCGAAATTAATA
CGACTCACTATAGGGGAATTGTGAGCGGATAACAATTCCCCTCTAGAAATAATTTTGTTTAACTTTAAGA
AGGAGATATACATATGACCGCATTGACCCTCGGCCTGATCGGCAATCCCAACTCCGGCAAGACCACCCTG
TTCAACCAGCTCACCGGCTCGCGCCAGCGGGTCGGCAACTGGGCCGGCGTCACCGTGGAGCGCAAGGAGG
GTGCGTTCCATACCGTCCGTCACGCGGTGCGCCTGGTCGACCTGCCCGGCACCTATTCGTTGACCAGCGT
TTCCGCCCAAGCCTCGCTGGACGAGCAGATCGCCTGCCGCTACATCGCCAGCGGCGAAGTGGACGTGCTG
GTCAACGTGGTGGATGCGGCGAACCTGGAGCGCAACCTGTACCTCACGGTGCAACTGCGGGAGATGGGCA
TCCCCTGCATCGTCGCGCTGAACATGCTCAACATCGCCCGTAGCCAGCGCATCCGCATCGATATCGACGG
TCTGGCGCGGCGTCTCGGCTGCCAGGTGGTGCCGCTGGTATCCACCCGCGCCGATGGCATCGACGAACTG
AAGGCGGCCATCGACTCCCTACAGCTCCCGCAGGCGGCGCTGGCGGTGGATTACCCACCGGCCATCCAGG
CGCAGGTCGGCTACCTTCTGGAAACGCGCGCTCCGGCGGCCTCGGCCATCGAGCCGCGCTGGCTGGCGTT
GCAGGCGCTGGAAGGCGACATCTTCAACGGCCCGGCGCTGGGCTTGCCGCCCGCCACCCTGGAACAGGCG
CGCCGGGGCTGCGGCGAGGAGCCCGAGCTGGCGATCGTCGATGCGCGCTACCGGCTGATCGGCGAGATCT
GTGCGGCGGTCTGCGACCACCAGCAGGCTCAGCCGCACCGGCTGACCCAATGGCTCGACCGGGTCGTCCT
GAATCGCTGGCTGGGTCTGCCGATCTTCCTGCTGGTGATGTACCTGATGTTCTTCTTCGCCATCAACATC
GGCGGGGCGCTACAGCCGATCTTCGACAAGGGCTCGTCGGCGATCTCCATCGACGGCATCCAGTGGCTGG
GTATCCGCTTCGGCCTGCCCGATTGGCTCACGGTGTTCCTCGCCCAGGGCATCGGTGGCGGGGTCAACAC
GGTGTTGCCGCTGGTGCCGCAGATCGGCTTGATGTACCTGTTCCTCTCGCTGCTCGAGGATTCCGGCTAC
ATGGCACGCGCGGCCTTCGTCATGGACCGCCTGATGCAGGCGCTGGGCCTGCCGGGCAAGTCGTTCGTGC
CGCTGATCGTCGGTTTCGGCTGCAACGTACCGTCGATCATGGGCGCGCGGACCCTGGACGCGCAGCGCGA
GCGGCTGATTACCATCATGATGGCGCCGTTCATGTCCTGCGGCGCGCGCCTGGCGATCTTCGCCGTGTTC
GCCGGGGCCTTCTTCGGCCAGGGCGGCGCGCTGGTGATCTTCTCCCTGTACCTGCTCGGCATCGTCGTGG
CGATCCTCACCGGGCTGTTGCTCAAGCACACCTTGATGCGCGGCGAGGCCTCGCCGTTCGTCATGGAACT
GCCGCTGTACCATGTGCCACACCTTAAGAGCCTGCTGCTGCAGACCTGGTCGCGCCTGCGCGGCTTCGTG
GTGCGGGCCGGCAAGGTGATCATCCTGGTCAGCCTGGTGATCGGCGGCCTGAACAGCATCACCCTCGACG
GCAAGCCGGTGCAGGGCGACATCGGCCATTCCGCGCTGGCCAGCGTCAGCCAGCGTCTCACTCCGCTGCT
GGCGCCGCTCGGGGTGCAGCCGGACAACTGGCAGGCCACCGTCGGCCTGGTCACCGGGGCGATGGCCAAG
GAAGTGGTGGTCGGCACCCTGAACACCCTCTACACCGCCGAGCAGATCCAGGGCGAGGCCTTCGACTACG
AAGGCTACGACCTGCCCGGGCAACTGCGCGAGGCCCTGGTCGAGACCTGGGACGGCCTGGTCGATACCTT
CAGCCTCAGCGTGCTGGCCAACCCGGTGGAGGCGAGCATGGCCGACGGCGACATGGAGACCGGCTCGATG
GGCACCATGGCGAGCAAGTTCGGCAGCCCCATCGCGGCCTACAGCTATCTGGTCTTCGTCCTGCTCTACG
TGCCCTGCGTGACCGCCATGGGCGCGATCGCCCGGGAAAGCAGCAAGGGCTGGATGGCTTTCTCGGTGCT
CTGGGGGCTGAACGTCGCCTACTCGCTGGCGACCCTCTGCTACCAGGTCGCCACCTTCGCCGCGCACCCC
GAGCGTAGCGTCCTGACCATCGCCGTGGTGCTGCTCTTCAACCTGATCCTGATGACCTGCCTGCGTCTGT
TCGGCCGTGAGCAGGTACTGCAACTGCCAGGCCGAATGGCCGATGCCCCGAGCGGGCAGGGAGGATGTCA
CCTGGTGCCACGCGGTAGTGGGAAGCTTGCGGCCGCACTCGAGCACCACCACCACCACCACCACCACTAA
TTGATTAATACCTAGGCTGCTAAACAAAGCCCGAAAGGAAGCTGAGTTGGCTGCTGCCACCGCTGAGCAA
TAACTAGCATAACCCCTTGGGGCCTCTAAACGGGTCTTGAGGGGTTTTTTGCTGAAAGGAGGAACTATAT
CCGGAT
Features (pLannotate 1.2.2; 19 found; start..end, strand, type, name):
     12..440     +  rep_origin     f1 ori (sequence partly withheld): f1 bacteriophage origin of replication; arrow indicates direction of (+) strand synthesis
    493..550     +  promoter       AmpR promoter (fragment): bla
    559..1374    -  CDS            KanR: aminoglycoside phosphotransferase; aph(3')-Ia; confers resistance to kanamycin in bacteria or G418 (Geneticin®) in eukaryotes
   1496..2084    +  rep_origin     ori: high-copy-number ColE1/pMB1/pBR322/pUC origin of replication
   2270..2409    -  misc_feature   bom: basis of mobility region from pBR322
   2511..2702    -  CDS            rop: Rop protein, which maintains plasmids at low copy number; rop
   2719..3099    +  CDS            YPB1_ECOLX: Protein predicted: Swiss-Prot protein existence level 4. From Escherichia coli.
   3161..3225    -  CDS            TcR (fragment): tetracycline efflux protein; tet; confers resistance to tetracycline
   3240..3261    -  protein_bind   CAP binding site: CAP binding activates transcription in the presence of cAMP. E. coli catabolite activator protein
   3274..4356    -  CDS            lacI: lac repressor; lacI; The lac repressor binds to the lac operator to inhibit transcription in E. coli. This inhibition can be relieved by adding lactose or isopropyl-β-D-thiogalactopyranoside (IPTG).
   4357..4434    -  promoter       lacI promoter: lacI
   4442..4721    -  CDS            TcR (fragment): tetracycline efflux protein; tet; confers resistance to tetracycline
   4747..4765    +  promoter       T7 promoter: promoter for bacteriophage T7 RNA polymerase
   4766..4790    +  protein_bind   lac operator: The lac repressor binds to the lac operator to inhibit transcription in E. coli. This inhibition can be relieved by adding lactose or isopropyl-β-D-thiogalactopyranoside (IPTG). lac repressor encoded by lacI
   4805..4827    +  RBS            RBS: efficient ribosome binding site from bacteriophage T7 gene 10 (Olins and Rangwala, 1989)
   4835..7057    +  CDS            feoB: FEOB_ECOLI - Experimental evidence at protein level: Swiss-Prot protein existence level 1. Transporter of a GTP-driven Fe(2+) uptake system, probably couples GTP-binding to channel opening and Fe(2+) uptake (PubMed:12446835, PubMed:19629046). A guanine nucleotide-binding protein (G proteins) in which the guanine nucleotide binding site alternates between an active, GTP-bound state and an inactive, GDP- bound state. This protein has fast intrinsic GDP release, mediated by the G5 loop (about residues 149-158). Presumably GTP hydrolysis leads to conformational changes and channel closing (PubMed:
   7175..7198    +  CDS            9xHis (fragment): 9xHis affinity tag
   7224..7267    +  CDS            SET1 (fragment): solubility-enhancement tag derived from T7 phage gene 10B
   7275..7322    +  terminator     T7 terminator: transcription terminator for bacteriophage T7 RNA polymerase
