[The description below was written by a language model from this plasmid's Addgene catalogue record and pLannotate feature annotations shown in this document.]
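Description:
pET41-FeoB-D123N is a bacterial expression plasmid built on the pET41-a(+) backbone for IPTG-inducible production of a mutant FeoB protein from Pseudomonas aeruginosa (locus PA4358). It is maintained in E. coli through a ColE1/pBR322-type origin accompanied by the rop gene and the bom mobility region. This arrangement keeps copy number low, in line with the catalogue entry. Selection is by kanamycin resistance from an aminoglycoside phosphotransferase gene. An f1 phage origin is also present, along with short remnants of the tetracycline resistance gene that are backbone leftovers rather than functional markers.

The feoB open reading frame sits downstream of a T7 promoter, a lac operator and the T7 gene 10 ribosome binding site, and the unit ends at a T7 terminator. A plasmid-borne lacI gene under its own promoter supplies repressor, so transcription stays off until IPTG is added in a host that provides T7 RNA polymerase. The annotation places the insert directly after the ribosome binding site, with no GST or other N-terminal pET41 fusion partner detected. A histidine tag annotated downstream corresponds to the C-terminal 8xHis tag listed in the record and would allow metal-affinity purification. The annotation tool labelled the coding sequence by similarity to E. coli FeoB, but the catalogue gives the source species as P. aeruginosa.

FeoB is the membrane transporter of a GTP-driven ferrous iron uptake system, with a G-protein domain that cycles between GTP- and GDP-bound states. According to the depositor, the D123N substitution yields a protein unable to bind GTP, and it is intended as a negative control in GTPase assays. The restriction sites used for cloning are not recorded.
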