Addgene plasmid #216754: pET41-FeoB-D123N
Purpose: Production of a FeoB that is unable to bind GTP for a negative control in GTPases assays
Depositing lab: Rietie Venter. Depositing organization: University of South Australia.
Backbone
  Vector backbone: pET41-a(+)
  Vector type: Bacterial Expression
Growth in bacteria
  Bacterial resistance: Kanamycin, 50 μg/mL
  Growth temperature: Room Temperature
  Growth strain: DH5alpha
  Copy number: Low Copy
Gene/Insert
  Gene/Insert name: feoB
  Species: P. aeruginosa (Bacteria)
  Mutation: Amino acid D123 is substituted with N.
  Entrez Gene: PA4358 (a.k.a. PA4358)
  Tag / fusion protein: 8x His (C terminal on insert)
  Cloning method: Restriction Enzyme; 5′ cloning site unknown (unknown if destroyed); 3′ cloning site unknown (unknown if destroyed)
  Sequencing primers: 5′ unknown
Resource information
  A portion of this plasmid was derived from a plasmid made by: Dr. Henrietta Venter: Sansom Institute for Health Research, University of South Australia, Adelaide, Australia
Terms and licenses: Academic/Nonprofit Terms; Industry Terms: Not Available to Industry
Depositor comments: IPTG inducible
How to cite: pET41-FeoB-D123N was a gift from Rietie Venter (Addgene plasmid # 216754 ; http://n2t.net/addgene:216754 ; RRID:Addgene_216754)
